Addgene plasmid #237392: pTG617
Purpose: mScarlet::AID^NSEC^ repair template
Depositing lab: Ariel Pani. Depositing organization: University of Virginia. Publication: Engineering the C. elegans genome with a nested, self-excising selection cassette. Gibney TV, Pani AM. Genetics. 2026 Jan 20:iyag016. doi: 10.1093/genetics/iyag016. PubMed 41557645.
Backbone
  Vector backbone: pUC19
Growth in bacteria
  Bacterial resistance: Ampicillin, 100 μg/mL
  Growth temperature: 37°C
  Growth strain: DH5alpha
  Copy number: Unknown
Gene/Insert
  Gene/Insert name: mScarlet::AID^NSEC^
  Species: C. elegans (nematode), Synthetic
Terms and licenses: Academic/Nonprofit Terms; Industry Terms: Not Available to Industry
Depositor comments: Please visit https://doi.org/10.1101/2025.04.11.648432 for bioRxiv preprint.
How to cite: pTG617 was a gift from Ariel Pani (Addgene plasmid # 237392 ; http://n2t.net/addgene:237392 ; RRID:Addgene_237392)
