[The description below was written by a language model from this plasmid's Addgene catalogue record and pLannotate feature annotations shown in this document.]
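Description:
pTG617 is a pUC19-based bacterial cloning plasmid that serves as a homology-directed repair template for genome engineering in C. elegans, designed to knock in an mScarlet::AID tag together with a nested, self-excising selection cassette (NSEC). It is propagated in E. coli through the high-copy ColE1/pUC origin and selected with ampicillin via the bla (AmpR) gene. Remnants of the pUC19 lac region (lac promoter and operator, CAP site, lacZα fragment) and small annotated fragments of lacI, bom and rop are backbone residue with no role in the payload.

The insert encodes mScarlet-I, a rapidly maturing monomeric red fluorescent protein, directly adjoining a fragment of Arabidopsis IAA17, the auxin-inducible degron. A tagged protein can therefore be both visualised and conditionally depleted by auxin in animals that express a compatible TIR1 F-box protein. Next to the tag is a cassette bounded by two loxP sites in the same orientation. It contains Cre recombinase, with an adjacent hsp-16.1 fragment suggesting heat-shock control and a tbb-2 terminator fragment downstream. It also carries sqt-1, a cuticle collagen gene whose mutant alleles alter body shape and can act as a visible marker, and hph, which confers hygromycin resistance. In self-excising cassettes of this type, integrants are identified by drug resistance and the visible phenotype. Cre induction then removes everything between the loxP sites, leaving the tag and a single loxP scar.

The feature table annotates no homology arms, so locus-specific arms are presumably added by the user. The record does not state the exact meaning of "nested" or the promoters that drive sqt-1 and hph.
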