Features (pLannotate 1.2.2; 19 found; start..end, strand, type, name):
      1..589     +  rep_origin     ori: high-copy-number ColE1/pMB1/pBR322/pUC origin of replication
    772..864     +  CDS            lacI (fragment): lac repressor; lacI; The lac repressor binds to the lac operator to inhibit transcription in E. coli. This inhibition can be relieved by adding lactose or isopropyl-β-D-thiogalactopyranoside (IPTG).
    877..898     +  protein_bind   CAP binding site: CAP binding activates transcription in the presence of cAMP. E. coli catabolite activator protein
    913..943     +  promoter       lac promoter: promoter for the E. coli lac operon
    951..967     +  protein_bind   lac operator: The lac repressor binds to the lac operator to inhibit transcription in E. coli. This inhibition can be relieved by adding lactose or isopropyl-β-D-thiogalactopyranoside (IPTG). lac repressor encoded by lacI
   1181..1214    -  protein_bind   loxP: Cre-mediated recombination occurs in the 8-bp core sequence (GCATACAT). Cre recombinase
   1219..1272    -  CDS            hsp-16.1 (fragment): HSP11_CAEEL - Also known as hsp16-1b. Experimental evidence at transcript level: Swiss-Prot protein existence level 2. From Caenorhabditis elegans.
   1621..2700    +  CDS            cre: RECR_BPP1 - Experimental evidence at protein level: Swiss-Prot protein existence level 1. Catalyzes site-specific recombination between two 34-base- pair LOXP sites. Its role is to maintain the phage genome as a monomeric unit-copy plasmid in the lysogenic state. From Escherichia phage P1 (Bacteriophage P1).
   2709..2743    +  terminator     tbb-2 terminator (fragment): tbb-2; transcription terminator for the C. elegans tubulin beta-2 gene
   3121..4092    +  CDS            sqt-1: SQT1_CAEEL - Also known as rol-5. Protein inferred from homology: Swiss-Prot protein existence level 3. Nematode cuticles are composed largely of collagen-like proteins. The cuticle functions both as an exoskeleton and as a barrier to protect the worm from its environment. This is a collagen critical for organismal morphogenesis. Mutations in sqt-1 can lengthen, shorten, or helically twist the entire animal. From Caenorhabditis elegans.
   4502..5524    +  CDS            hph: KHYB_ECOLX - Experimental evidence at protein level: Swiss-Prot protein existence level 1. The aminoglycoside phosphotransferases achieve inactivation of their antibiotic substrates by phosphorylation. Only phosphorylates hygromycin and closely related compounds such as demethyl analogs and destomycin. From Escherichia coli.
   5641..5674    -  protein_bind   loxP: Cre-mediated recombination occurs in the 8-bp core sequence (GCATACAT). Cre recombinase
   5717..5893    -  CDS            IAA17 (fragment): IAA17_ARATH - Also known as AXR3. Experimental evidence at protein level: Swiss-Prot protein existence level 1. Aux/IAA proteins are short-lived transcriptional factors that function as repressors of early auxin response genes at low auxin concentrations. Repression is thought to result from the interaction with auxin response factors (ARFs), proteins that bind to the auxin- responsive promoter element (AuxRE). Formation of heterodimers with ARF proteins may alter their ability to modulate early auxin response genes expression. From Arabidopsis thaliana (Mouse-ear cress).
   5891..6739    -  CDS            mScarlet-I: mScarlet-I is a basic (constitutively fluorescent) red fluorescent protein published in 2016, derived from synthetic construct. It is reported to be a rapidly-maturing monomer with moderate acid sensitivity.
   6877..7034    +  CDS            lacZα (fragment): LacZα fragment of β-galactosidase; lacZ fragment
   7040..7139    -  misc_feature   bom (fragment): basis of mobility region from pBR322
   7241..7276    -  CDS            rop (fragment): Rop protein, which maintains plasmids at low copy number; rop
   7371..7475    +  promoter       AmpR promoter: bla
   7476..8336    +  CDS            AmpR: β-lactamase; bla; confers resistance to ampicillin, carbenicillin, and related antibiotics
>Addgene plasmid #237392 | pTG617 | addgene full sequence | sequence record 471694 | Addgene NGS Result
TTGAGATCCTTTTTTTCTGCGCGTAATCTGCTGCTTGCAAACAAAAAAACCACCGCTACCAGCGGTGGTT
TGTTTGCCGGATCAAGAGCTACCAACTCTTTTTCCGAAGGTAACTGGCTTCAGCAGAGCGCAGATACCAA
ATACTGTTCTTCTAGTGTAGCCGTAGTTAGGCCACCACTTCAAGAACTCTGTAGCACCGCCTACATACCT
CGCTCTGCTAATCCTGTTACCAGTGGCTGCTGCCAGTGGCGATAAGTCGTGTCTTACCGGGTTGGACTCA
AGACGATAGTTACCGGATAAGGCGCAGCGGTCGGGCTGAACGGGGGGTTCGTGCACACAGCCCAGCTTGG
AGCGAACGACCTACACCGAACTGAGATACCTACAGCGTGAGCTATGAGAAAGCGCCACGCTTCCCGAAGG
GAGAAAGGCGGACAGGTATCCGGTAAGCGGCAGGGTCGGAACAGGAGAGCGCACGAGGGAGCTTCCAGGG
GGAAACGCCTGGTATCTTTATAGTCCTGTCGGGTTTCGCCACCTCTGACTTGAGCGTCGATTTTTGTGAT
GCTCGTCAGGGGGGCGGAGCCTATGGAAAAACGCCAGCAACGCGGCCTTTTTACGGTTCCTGGCCTTTTG
CTGGCCTTTTGCTCACATGTTCTTTCCTGCGTTATCCCCTGATTCTGTGGATAACCGTATTACCGCCTTT
GAGTGAGCTGATACCGCTCGCCGCAGCCGAACGACCGAGCGCAGCGAGTCAGTGAGCGAGGAAGCGGAAC
AGCGCCCAATACGCAAACCGCCTCTCCCCGCGCGTTGGCCGATTCATTAATGCAGCTGGCACGACAGGTT
TCCCGACTGGAAAGCGGGCAGTGAGCGCAACGCAATTAATGTGAGTTAGCTCACTCATTAGGCACCCCAG
GCTTTACACTTTATGCTTCCGGCTCGTATGTTGTGTGGAATTGTGAGCGGATAACAATTTCACACAGGAA
ACAGCTATGACCATGATTACGCCAAGCTCGTTATCGATTTCCTAGGTTCACAATTTTCCTGCTCGGACAT
GTCATTTGCCCTACTAGTCCGGAGGCTCCGGAGGCTCCTGCACCAGAACCTCCGCCAGAACCGCCTCCGG
ATCCCGATGCAGATCCTCCGCTAGCCTGAAAATTTAAATAGCAGACTCTCGTTCATGTGTATAACTTCGT
ATAATGTATGCTATACGAAGTTATTCGCGAGATCACCAAAAACGGAACGTTGAGCTGGACGGAAATAGTG
GTAAAGTGACATGATTATAGTTTGAAGATTTCTAATTTCACAATTAGAGCAAATGTTGTTCGGTATTTAT
TTTCAACGGTATTTATACTATTTTCCACCTTTTTCTAGAACATTCGAGCTGCTTGTTGCAAAAGGAGGGC
GACTCACATTCGGTACATGGAAAAGTAGTGTACACAATAAAGAGACCCAGATACATTTTCCGTCTGCGTC
TCTTTGCACCCACCGGGAGTATTTTCAAACGAATGCATCTAGGACCTTCTAGAACATTCTGTAAGGCTGC
AGAATGCGGGTATATAAGGAAAGCGGGCTCAGAGGAAGCCAACACGCTTTGTTCTAGTGCATCTAAAAAA
CTTCGAAAATATGTCAAATCTTCTCACTGTTCATCAAAATCTTCCAGCACTTCCAGTTGACGCGACAAGT
GATGAAGTTCGCAAGAACCTCATGGATATGTTCCGTGACAGACAAGCCTTCTCGGAACACACTTGGAAGA
TGCTTCTCTCAGTGTGCCGTTCTTGGGCTGCCTGGTGCAAGCTTAACAACCGCAAGTGGTTCCCAGCCGA
GCCAGAAGACGTTCGTGACTACTTGCTCTACCTCCAAGCTCGTGGATTGGCGGTGAAGACGATCCAACAA
CATCTCGGACAGCTCAATATGCTCCATCGCCGATCTGGACTTCCACGCCCATCAGATTCTAATGCCGTAT
CTCTCGTAATGAGACGTATCCGCAAGGAAAATGTTGATGCTGGAGAGAGAGCCAAGCAAGCCCTTGCATT
CGAGAGGTAAGTTTAAACATGATTTTACTAACTAACTAATCTGATTTAAATTTTCAGAACCGACTTCGAT
CAGGTCCGTTCTCTTATGGAAAATTCCGATCGTTGCCAGGACATCCGAAACCTCGCCTTCCTCGGAATTG
CTTACAACACACTTCTCCGTATCGCCGAAATTGCCCGCATTCGCGTCAAGGATATTAGTCGCACAGACGG
AGGAAGAATGCTCATCCACATCGGACGTACAAAAACGCTGGTCTCGACTGCCGGAGTCGAAAAAGCGCTC
TCCCTGGGCGTGACTAAGCTAGTTGAGCGCTGGATTTCGGTTTCCGGAGTCGCCGATGATCCAAATAATT
ATCTATTTTGTCGTGTTCGCAAGAACGGAGTTGCTGCCCCGAGTGCAACATCACAACTCTCGACTCGAGC
TCTTGAAGGAATCTTCGAAGCTACTCATCGCCTGATCTACGGAGCCAAGGATGATTCCGGACAGCGGTAT
TTAGCGTGGTCTGGACATTCCGCCCGTGTCGGAGCTGCCCGTGACATGGCTCGCGCTGGAGTTTCCATCC
CAGAGATTATGCAAGCCGGAGGTTGGACCAACGTCAACATTGTGATGAACTATATTAGAAACTTGGATTC
TGAAACTGGCGCCATGGTTCGTCTTCTCGAAGACGGTGATTAAGATAAATGCAAAATCCTTTCAAGCATT
CCCTTCTTCTCTACGTACGCTGCCCTCGATTGTCTATCTTCCATTCTCACCAAGTTTCAACAACTTTATT
CAGTCATTCTTCTCTGGTTCATTTCCCAACCAATCTTCCCGAATAAAGCCCATCTGTCCTTTCGGCCACA
TTCCTCACCTACATCCGTACTCCTTATCTCCCGTTCTTATCCAGTCTTTTATCGTCTCTGCGTCTCGCAC
ACGTGTCTCGTCGGTAATGTATATAAATATCAAAAAAAACTTGAAAACTTGCGGAAAGATTTCCTAATAA
AAGGAGACGAATCCGGTAGGAAATCGACAAGTCTCTGCTTCTCGAAGACTAGGTGAGTTACATTTCTTTG
GCCGAATTATTTTGAAATCCTAAATTTGATAATTTCAGAGATGTCTGTAAAATTGGCTTGCTACGTCACC
GCTTCGGTCACTGTCGCCACTCTTATGGTATGCTTCATGACCATGTCAACCATCTACTCGGAGGTTGATG
GATTCAGAGAGAAGCTTGATACCGAGATGAATGTGTTCAGACAATCTACCAATGGATTGTGGAAGGACAT
AGTTGTCATCGGAAGATCTAGCAAGCGTGTCCGTTGTCAATATGAAGAGACCAACGCTACCCCAACTCCA
CATGCTGATGGATCCCCATCTGCACCTCCGGGACAGCCACCAGCAGTTCCACCAGTCTTCAACCAGCCAA
AGACTCCAAATGGAGCCAATGGAAATGGACCTACGTGTAACTGCAACGCTGATAACAAGTGTCCAGCTGG
ACCATCTGGACCAAAAGGAGTTCCAGGAGTTCCAGGACTTGATGGAGTCCCAGGATTGGACGGTGTTCCA
GGAGTTGGAGCTGATGATATCGCTCCACAACGCGAGTCTGTCGGATGCTTCACTTGCCCACAAGGACCAG
TTGGACCACCAGGAGCTCTTGGAAGACCAGGACCACGTGGACTTCCTGGCCCCAGGGGTCAAAATGGAAA
CCCAGGAAGAGATGGACAACCAGGACATCCAGGAGAGCAAGGATCATCCGGTCAAATCGGAAAGATCGGA
GAGCCAGGACCACCAGGAGAGAAGGGACGCGACGCCGAGCATCCAATCGGAAGACCAGGACCAAAGGGAC
CAAGAGGAGATCAAGGACCAACAGGACCAGCTGGACAGAACGGTCTTCACGGACCACCAGGAGAGCCAGG
AACCGTTGGACCAGAAGGACCATCTGGAAAGCAAGGACGTCAAGGACCAGACGGAACCCAGGGAGAGACT
GGACCAGACGGAAGACCAGGAAAGGATGCCGAGTACTGCCAGTGCCCAGACAAGTCTCCACCATCAGAAG
CAGTCAACGCCAACCGTGGATACAGAAATATCTAAATTGTTGGTGTTTTCTAATAAAATATTTGAGATTC
AAGGCCTATTTTTGCTTTCGTCGTAAATCTACACACGCGTCTCTTCCGTGCGAGAGTCCAAGCCAGCAGC
CAAATTCGTTGAGTGAGTATTCAACGTTTATACGTTGTCAGGCAACGAGAAATAGGAAAATGCATCGGGA
AATGTTCTTTTTTCGATTTTTTCCAAGGTTTTGACAAATTTTACCACGAATTTTGCTATGTTTTCAATTA
AAAAATATGTTATTCAACTGTTTCTATGAGGAAAATAAGGCTTTGCATGTAATTTTCTTATTCAGCATAA
TTTTTAATTAATTTGAATTTTCTGTCCTAACGTTTATTTTGTTTTCTTGGTTATGACTGATGTGAAATTA
ATTTTTGAATTTTAAGGTAATATGAAAAAGCCTGAACTGACTGCGACGTCTGTCGAGAAGTTTCTGATCG
AAAAGTTCGACAGCGTCTCCGACCTGATGCAGCTCTCGGAGGGCGAAGAATCTCGTGCTTTCAGCTTCGA
TGTAGGAGGGCGTGGATATGTCCTGCGCGTAAATAGCTGCGCCGATGGTTTCTACAAAGATCGTTATGTT
TATCGGCACTTTGCATCGGCCGCGCTCCCGATTCCGGAAGTGCTTGACATTGGGGAATTCAGCGAGAGCC
TGACCTATTGCATCTCCCGCCGTGCACAGGGTGTCACGTTGCAAGACCTGCCTGAAACCGAACTGCCCGC
TGTTCTGCAGCCGGTCGCGGAGGCCATGGATGCGATCGCTGCGGCCGATCTTAGCCAGACGAGCGGGTTC
GGCCCATTCGGACCGCAAGGAATCGGTCAATACACTACATGGCGTGATTTCATATGCGCGATTGCTGATC
CCCATGTGTATCACTGGCAAACTGTGATGGACGACACCGTCAGTGCGTCCGTCGCGCAGGCTCTCGATGA
GCTGATGCTTTGGGCCGAGGACTGCCCCGAAGTCCGGCACCTCGTGCACGCGGATTTCGGCTCCAACAAC
GTACTAACAGACAATGGCCGCATAACAGCGGTCATTGACTGGAGCGAGGCGATGTTCGGGGATTCCCAAT
ACGAGGTCGCCAACATCTTCTTCTGGAGGCCGTGGTTGGCTTGTATGGAGCAGCAGACGCGCTACTTCGA
GCGGAGGCATCCGGAGCTTGCAGGATCGCCGCGGCTCCGGGCGTATATGCTCCGCATTGGTCTTGACCAA
CTCTATCAGAGCTTGGTTGACGGCAATTTCGATGATGCAGCTTGGGCGCAGGGTCGATGCGACGCAATCG
TCCGATCCGGAGCCGGGACTGTCGGGCGTACACAAATCGCCCGCAGAAGCGCGGCCGTCTGGACCGATGG
CTGTGTAGAAGTACTCGCCGATAGTGGAAACAGGAGGCCATCGACGCGGCCCCGGGCCAAGGAGTAGATT
TTCAAATTTTAAATACTGAATATTTGTTTTTTTTCCTATTATTTATTTATTCTCTTTGTGTTTTTTTTCT
TGCTTTGTAAAAAATTAATTCAATCCAAATCTAAGCATGCATAACTTCGTATAATGTATGCTATACGAAG
TTATCTCCCGTTCGTGGGAGGCCCAGATGCGCGCTTAAGTTATATATTTGTTTAAACTTACCTTTCCGGA
TTGACCGGTCTTGACGAAGGCGGCGGCCTCTGGTCCTCCGGAGGACTTTTGGCAGGAGACCATGACGTTC
TTACGGTAGGAACGGACTGGTGGCCATCCGACGACTTGGGCCTTGGCTGGTGGCTTGGCTGGGTCCTTTG
GCATAGATCCCTTGTAGAGCTCGTCCATTCCTCCGGTGGAGTGACGTCCCTCGGAACGCTCGTATTGCTC
GACGACGGTGTAGTCCTCGTTGTGGGAGGTGATGTCGAGCTTACGGTCGACGTTGTAGGCTCCTGGCATT
TGGACTGGCTTCTTGGCCTTGTAGGTGGTCTTGAAGTCGGCGAGGTAACGTCCTCCGTCCTTGAGACGGA
GGGCCATCTTGATGTCTCCTGAAAAGTACCATTAGTGTATATAAGACGAAACCGTTTCATCAAACTTACC
TTTGAGGACTCCGTCCTCTGGGTAGAGACGCTCGGTGGAGGCCTCCCATCCCATGGTCTTCTTTTGCATG
ACTGGTCCGTCTGGTGGGAAGTTGGTTCCACGGAGCTTGACCTTGTAGATGAGGGTTCCGTCCTCGAGGG
AGGTGTCTTGGGTGACGGTGACGGCTCCTCCGTCCTGAAAAAATGATGTCAAACAACCATTGTTAAAAGC
GGAGTAAAAACTTACCTCGAAGTTCATCACACGCTCCCACTTGAATCCCTCTGGGAAGGATTGCTTGTAG
TAGTCTGGGATGTCGGCTGGGTGCTTGATGAAGGCACGGGATCCGTACATGAATTGTGGGGAGAGGATGT
CCCAGGAGAATGGGAGTGGTCCTGAAAAAACGATGACCATTGCGAATTGAAATTGGATTATCACAAACTT
ACCTCCCTTGGTGACCTTGAGCTTGGCGGTTTGGGTTCCCTCGTATGGACGTCCCTCTCCCTCTCCCTCG
ATCTCGAACTCGTGTCCGTTCATGGATCCCTCCATGTGGACCTTGAAACGCATGAACTCCTTGATGACAG
CCTCTCCCTTGGAGACCATCGATGCTCCGTCGAGGGAACGGAATTGAGCAAGTTGCTCGGAGGAAACAGA
TCCAGACTCCTTCCTAGGCTCGCAGTTCTCTTGTTCAGACATATCGTTAGCACGACTAGTGCATTGGGAT
ATCCCAATACGCGTCAATTCACTGGCCGTCGTTTTACAACGTCGTGACTGGGAAAACCCTGGCGTTACCC
AACTTAATCGCCTTGCAGCACATCCCCCTTTCGCCAGCTGGCGTAATAGCGAAGAGGCCCGCACCGATCG
CCCTTCCCAACAGTTGCGCAGCCTGAATGGCGAATGGCGCCTGATGCGGTATTTTCTCCTTACGCATCTG
TGCGGTATTTCACACCGCATATGGTGCACTCTCAGTACAATCTGCTCTGATGCCGCATAGTTAAGCCAGC
CCCGACACCCGCCAACACCCGCTGACGCGCCCTGACGGGCTTGTCTGCTCCCGGCATCCGCTTACAGACA
AGCTGTGACAGTCTCCGGGAGCTGCATGTGTCAGAGGTTTTCACCGTCATCACCGAAACGCGCGAGACAA
AAGGGCCTCGTGATACGCCTATTTTTATAGGTTAATGTCATGATAATAATGGTTTCTTAGACGTCAGGTG
GCACTTTTCGGGGAAATGTGCGCGGAACCCCTATTTGTTTATTTTTCTAAATACATTCAAATATGTATCC
GCTCATGAGACAATAACCCTGATAAATGCTTCAATAATATTGAAAAAGGAAGAGTATGAGTATTCAACAT
TTCCGTGTCGCCCTTATTCCCTTTTTTGCGGCATTTTGCCTTCCTGTTTTTGCTCACCCAGAAACGCTGG
TGAAAGTAAAAGATGCTGAAGATCAGTTGGGTGCACGAGTGGGTTACATCGAACTGGATCTCAACAGCGG
TAAGATCCTTGAGAGTTTTCGCCCCGAAGAACGTTTTCCAATGATGAGCACTTTTAAAGTTCTGCTATGT
GGCGCGGTATTATCCCGTATTGACGCCGGGCAAGAGCAACTCGGTCGCCGCATACACTATTCTCAGAATG
ACTTGGTTGAGTACTCACCAGTCACAGAAAAGCATCTTACGGATGGCATGACAGTAAGAGAATTATGCAG
TGCTGCCATAACCATGAGTGATAACACTGCGGCCAACTTACTTCTGACAACGATCGGAGGACCGAAGGAG
CTAACCGCTTTTTTGCACAACATGGGGGATCATGTAACTCGCCTTGATCGTTGGGAACCGGAGCTGAATG
AAGCCATACCAAACGACGAGCGTGACACCACGATGCCTGTAGCAATGGCAACAACGTTGCGCAAACTATT
AACTGGCGAACTACTTACTCTAGCTTCCCGGCAACAATTAATAGACTGGATGGAGGCGGATAAAGTTGCA
GGACCACTTCTGCGCTCGGCCCTTCCGGCTGGCTGGTTTATTGCTGATAAATCTGGAGCCGGTGAGCGTG
GTTCTCGCGGTATCATTGCAGCACTGGGGCCAGATGGTAAGCCCTCCCGTATCGTAGTTATCTACACGAC
GGGGAGTCAGGCAACTATGGATGAACGAAATAGACAGATCGCTGAGATAGGTGCCTCACTGATTAAGCAT
TGGTAACTGTCAGACCAAGTTTACTCATATATACTTTAGATTGATTTAAAACTTCATTTTTAATTTAAAA
GGATCTAGGTGAAGATCCTTTTTGATAATCTCATGACCAAAATCCCTTAACGTGAGTTTTCGTTCCACTG
AGCGTCAGACCCCGTAGAAAAGATCAAAGGATCTTC
